Addgene plasmid #220460: psiTE(2)-LexAGAD
Purpose: Split intein version of Trojan-LexAGAD. Create LexAGAD driver lines from MiMIC lines, in which MiMIC cassette was inserted into Phase 2 coding intron.
Depositing lab: Benjamin White. Depositing organization: National Institute of Mental Health (NIMH). Publication: Hox gene-specific cellular targeting using split intein Trojan exons. Diao F, Vasudevan D, Heckscher ES, White BH. Proc Natl Acad Sci U S A. 2024 Apr 23;121(17):e2317083121. doi: 10.1073/pnas.2317083121. Epub 2024 Apr 11. PubMed 38602904.
Backbone
  Vector backbone: pBS
  Vector type: Insect Expression
Growth in bacteria
  Bacterial resistance: Ampicillin, 100 μg/mL
  Growth temperature: 37°C
  Growth strain: DH5alpha
  Copy number: High Copy
Gene/Insert
  Gene/Insert name: CfaN-LexAGAD-CfaC
  Species: Other
  Insert size (bp): 3381
  Cloning method: Gene Synthesis
Terms and licenses: Academic/Nonprofit Terms; Industry Terms: Not Available to Industry
How to cite: psiTE(2)-LexAGAD was a gift from Benjamin White (Addgene plasmid # 220460 ; http://n2t.net/addgene:220460 ; RRID:Addgene_220460)
