[The description below was written by a language model from this plasmid's Addgene catalogue record and pLannotate feature annotations shown in this document.]
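Description:
psiTE(2)-LexAGAD is a pBluescript-based (pBS) donor plasmid for generating Drosophila driver lines by recombinase-mediated cassette exchange. It is classed as an insect expression vector and is propagated in E. coli as a high-copy plasmid, using a ColE1/pUC-type origin and ampicillin resistance (AmpR with its bla promoter). The backbone also retains the usual pBluescript elements: an f1 origin, lacZα and lac promoter/operator remnants, and flanking T7 and T3 promoters.

The payload is a synthesized insert of about 3.4 kb, CfaN-LexAGAD-CfaC, placed between two φC31 attB sites in inverted orientation. These sites allow φC31 integrase to swap the cassette into the attP-flanked MiMIC transposon insertion of an existing fly line. The annotated coding features are a DnaE-type N-intein fragment (corresponding to CfaN), followed by the bacterial LexA DNA-binding protein fused to a large fragment of yeast GAL4 that supplies the activation domain. Together, LexA and the GAL4 fragment form the LexAGAD transactivator, which drives LexAop-controlled transgenes. The C-terminal intein portion (CfaC) named in the insert is not picked up as a feature, nor are any splice sites or other elements lying between the annotated parts, so the table does not fully document the cassette.

According to the record, this is the split intein version of the Trojan-LexAGAD exon, designed for MiMIC insertions in coding introns of phase 2. No promoter for fly expression is annotated, consistent with a design in which the cassette relies on the host gene's transcription, so that LexAGAD is produced in that gene's expression pattern. The associated publication title indicates use in Hox gene-specific cellular targeting.
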