Features (pLannotate 1.2.2; 16 found; start..end, strand, type, name):
     26..44      +  promoter       T7 promoter: promoter for bacteriophage T7 RNA polymerase
     87..156     +  protein_bind   attB: attB site for the φC31 integrase (Groth et al., 2000) phage φC31 integrase
    279..566     +  CDS            dnaE-N (fragment): DPO3A_SYNY3 - Experimental evidence at protein level: Swiss-Prot protein existence level 1. DNA polymerase III is a complex, multichain enzyme responsible for most of the replicative synthesis in bacteria. This DNA polymerase also exhibits 3' to 5' exonuclease activity. The alpha chain is the DNA polymerase (By similarity). From Synechocystis sp. (strain PCC 6803 / Kazusa).
    678..1283    +  CDS            lexA: LEXA_ECOLI - Also known as exrA, spr, tsl, umuA. Experimental evidence at protein level: Swiss-Prot protein existence level 1. Represses a number of genes involved in the response to DNA damage (SOS response), including recA and lexA. Binds to the 16 bp palindromic sequence 5'-CTGTATATATATACAG-3'. In the presence of single- stranded DNA, RecA interacts with LexA causing an autocatalytic cleavage which disrupts the DNA-binding part of LexA, leading to derepression of the SOS regulon and eventually DNA repair. Implicated in hydroxy radical-mediated cell death induced by hydroxyurea treatment (Pu
   1287..3491    +  CDS            GAL4 (fragment): GAL4_YEAST - Experimental evidence at protein level: Swiss-Prot protein existence level 1. This protein is a positive regulator for the gene expression of the galactose-induced genes such as GAL1, GAL2, GAL7, GAL10, and MEL1 which code for the enzymes used to convert galactose to glucose. It recognizes a 17 base pair sequence in (5'-CGGRNNRCYNYNCNCCG-3') the upstream activating sequence (UAS-G) of these genes. From Saccharomyces cerevisiae (strain ATCC 204508 / S288c) (Baker's yeast).
   3798..3867    -  protein_bind   attB: attB site for the φC31 integrase (Groth et al., 2000) phage φC31 integrase
   3913..3931    -  promoter       T3 promoter: promoter for bacteriophage T3 RNA polymerase
   3976..3992    -  protein_bind   lac operator: The lac repressor binds to the lac operator to inhibit transcription in E. coli. This inhibition can be relieved by adding lactose or isopropyl-β-D-thiogalactopyranoside (IPTG). lac repressor encoded by lacI
   4000..4030    -  promoter       lac promoter: promoter for the E. coli lac operon
   4045..4066    -  protein_bind   CAP binding site: CAP binding activates transcription in the presence of cAMP. E. coli catabolite activator protein
   4079..4171    -  CDS            lacI (fragment): lac repressor; lacI; The lac repressor binds to the lac operator to inhibit transcription in E. coli. This inhibition can be relieved by adding lactose or isopropyl-β-D-thiogalactopyranoside (IPTG).
   4354..4942    -  rep_origin     ori: high-copy-number ColE1/pMB1/pBR322/pUC origin of replication
   5113..5973    -  CDS            AmpR: β-lactamase; bla; confers resistance to ampicillin, carbenicillin, and related antibiotics
   5974..6078    -  promoter       AmpR promoter: bla
   6105..6533    +  rep_origin     f1 ori (sequence partly withheld): f1 bacteriophage origin of replication; arrow indicates direction of (+) strand synthesis
   6565..23      -  CDS            lacZα (fragment) (across the origin): LacZα fragment of β-galactosidase; lacZ fragment
>Addgene plasmid #220460 | psiTE(2)-LexAGAD | addgene full sequence | sequence record 436674 | Addgene NGS Result
TTGTAAAACGACGGCCAGTGAATTGTAATACGACTCACTATAGGGCGACCCACCGGTGCATGCGCGGCCG
CGATGTAGGTCACGGTCTCGAAGCCGCGGTGCGGGTGCCAGGGCGTGCCCTTGGGCTCCCCGGGCGCGTA
CTCCACCTCACCCATCTGGTCCATCATGATGTCTAGAAGTCGATCCAACATGGCGACTTGTCCCATCCCC
GGCATGTTTAAATATACTAATTATTCTTGAACTAATTTTAATCAACCGATTTATCTCTCTTCCGCAGGGA
ATATTGCCTGTCCTACGACACCGAGATCCTGACCGTGGAGTACGGCTTCCTGCCCATCGGCAAGATCGTG
GAGGAGCGCATCGAGTGCACCGTGTACACCGTGGACAAGAACGGCTTCGTGTACACCCAGCCCATCGCCC
AGTGGCACAACCGCGGCGAGCAGGAGGTGTTCGAGTACTGCCTGGAGGACGGCTCCATCATCCGCGCCAC
CAAGGACCACAAGTTCATGACCACCGACGGCCAGATGCTGCCCATCGACGAGATCTTCGAGCGCGGCCTG
GACCTGAAGCAGGTGGACGGCCTGCCCGAGGGCCGCGGCAGCCTGCTGACCTGCGGCGATGTGGAGGAGA
ACCCCGGGCCCATGCCACCCAAGAAGAAGCGAAAAGTAGAAGATCCAATGAAGGCTCTCACGGCCCGACA
ACAGGAAGTTTTTGATTTGATACGGGATCATATATCCCAAACGGGTATGCCTCCGACCCGCGCAGAGATA
GCACAGCGACTGGGCTTTCGATCGCCTAACGCCGCGGAGGAGCACTTGAAGGCACTGGCCCGCAAGGGTG
TCATTGAAATCGTGTCCGGTGCGAGCCGCGGAATCCGGCTGTTGCAGGAGGAGGAAGAGGGCCTGCCACT
GGTGGGACGCGTGGCCGCTGGCGAGCCGCTGCTGGCCCAGCAACACATAGAGGGACACTATCAGGTGGAC
CCCTCCTTGTTTAAGCCAAATGCTGATTTCCTGTTGCGGGTGTCGGGAATGTCCATGAAGGACATCGGTA
TTATGGATGGTGACCTCCTCGCCGTCCATAAGACACAGGATGTCAGGAACGGCCAGGTAGTCGTTGCCAG
GATAGACGATGAGGTCACTGTGAAACGTCTCAAGAAGCAAGGCAATAAGGTCGAGCTGCTGCCGGAGAAT
AGCGAGTTCAAGCCGATCGTGGTGGATCTGCGACAGCAGTCCTTTACTATCGAGGGCTTGGCCGTGGGTG
TGATCCGCAACGGAGATTGGCTGGGATCCATCGACAGTGCGGCCCACCACGACAACAGCACCATTCCACT
GGACTTCATGCCTCGTGACGCACTGCATGGATTTGACTGGAGCGAGGAGGATGATATGAGCGACGGACTC
CCATTCCTGAAGACCGACCCCAATAACAATGGTTTCTTTGGCGACGGCAGCCTGCTGTGTATCCTGCGAA
GTATTGGTTTTAAGCCGGAAAATTACACGAACAGTAATGTCAATCGTCTTCCCACAATGATCACCGACCG
TTACACGCTGGCCAGTCGCAGTACTACAAGCCGCCTGCTGCAAAGCTATCTTAACAACTTCCACCCCTAC
TGCCCCATAGTGCATAGTCCTACTCTCATGATGCTTTACAACAATCAGATTGAGATAGCATCGAAGGACC
AGTGGCAGATCCTCTTCAACTGCATTCTCGCCATCGGCGCTTGGTGTATTGAAGGCGAGAGCACAGATAT
CGACGTGTTTTACTATCAAAACGCCAAGTCGCACCTCACCTCGAAGGTCTTCGAAAGTGGAAGCATTATC
CTCGTGACAGCCCTCCATCTGCTGAGTCGTTATACCCAGTGGCGTCAGAAAACTAATACATCCTACAACT
TTCATTCGTTCAGCATTCGGATGGCGATTAGCCTGGGACTTAATCGTGACCTCCCAAGTAGCTTCAGCGA
TTCGTCGATCCTGGAACAGCGCCGGAGGATTTGGTGGAGTGTGTACAGCTGGGAGATCCAGCTGTCCCTC
TTGTACGGACGCAGCATTCAGCTGAGTCAGAACACGATTTCCTTCCCGTCCAGCGTGGACGACGTTCAAC
GGACAACTACGGGCCCGACCATCTACCACGGTATCATTGAGACGGCCCGCTTGCTTCAAGTGTTTACGAA
GATTTATGAGCTGGATAAGACAGTGACCGCGGAGAAGAGTCCGATCTGCGCCAAGAAATGCCTGATGATC
TGCAATGAGATAGAGGAGGTGAGCCGCCAGGCACCCAAGTTCCTGCAGATGGACATAAGCACTACGGCGC
TGACTAATCTCCTCAAAGAACACCCCTGGCTGAGTTTCACCCGCTTCGAGCTGAAGTGGAAACAGCTGAG
CCTGATTATATACGTTTTGCGGGACTTTTTCACAAATTTTACGCAGAAGAAGTCGCAGCTTGAGCAAGAT
CAGAACGACCATCAGTCCTACGAGGTAAAGAGGTGCAGCATAATGCTCTCCGACGCAGCCCAGCGCACCG
TGATGTCGGTGTCGTCCTATATGGACAACCATAATGTGACCCCTTATTTCGCCTGGAATTGCTCCTACTA
TTTGTTCAACGCCGTGTTGGTCCCAATCAAGACTCTTCTGAGCAACTCCAAATCGAACGCCGAGAATAAC
GAGACAGCACAGCTCTTGCAGCAAATTAACACCGTGTTGATGCTGTTGAAGAAACTCGCTACATTCAAGA
TTCAGACTTGCGAAAAGTACATCCAGGTGTTGGAAGAGGTGTGCGCCCCATTCCTTCTTTCGCAATGCGC
AATTCCCCTCCCGCACATAAGTTACAATAATTCCAACGGCTCCGCTATCAAGAATATCGTCGGCTCCGCT
ACAATCGCGCAGTATCCCACGCTGCCTGAGGAAAATGTTAACAACATATCGGTGAAGTATGTAAGTCCAG
GCAGCGTCGGCCCGAGCCCTGTGCCGCTGAAAAGCGGAGCCTCCTTCAGCGATCTGGTCAAGCTGCTCAG
CAACCGCCCACCATCCCGCAACTCCCCTGTCACTATACCCCGATCGACCCCGTCGCATCGTAGCGTTACC
CCATTCCTGGGACAACAGCAGCAACTGCAGAGTCTGGTGCCACTTACGCCCTCGGCATTGTTTGGCGGAG
CCAACTTCAACCAGAGTGGTAACATTGCGGACAGCTCCTTGAGCTTCACGTTTACCAACAGCTCCAACGG
TCCAAACTTGATCACGACTCAGACAAACTCCCAGGCATTGTCCCAGCCCATTGCCAGCTCGAATGTGCAT
GATAACTTTATGAATAATGAAATTACTGCCTCCAAGATTGACGACGGCAACAACAGCAAGCCCCTTTCCC
CAGGCTGGACTGACCAGACGGCCTACAATGCTTTCGGTATCACCACTGGCATGTTCAACACCACAACGAT
GGACGACGTATATAACTATCTTTTTGATGATGAGGATACTCCACCGAACCCAAAGAAGGAGGAAGGACGC
GGATCGTTGCTGACGTGCGGAGACGTGGAGGAGAATCCGGGCCCCGTGAAGATCATCTCCCGCAAGTCCC
TGGGCACCCAGAACGTGTACGACATCGGCGTGGAGAAGGACCACAACTTCCTGCTGAAGAACGGCCTGGT
GGCCTCCAACTGCTTCAACAGGTAAGTTATTGAACAATGGCATCAAATGCCTTCATCATCACTACCCTTT
AGCCCTTAAGACCCCACAATGACCTTACCCACTCAGAGAAAAAAGTAAATATGAAAGCCCATTTGAACTT
CTCATCATGATGGACCAGATGGGTGAGGTGGAGTACGCGCCCGGGGAGCCCAAGGGCACGCCCTGGCACC
CGCACCGCGGCTTCGAGACCGTGACCTACATCGGCGCGCCGGTACCACTAGTGGGGAGGTTCCCTTTAGT
GAGGGTTAATTGCGCGCTTGGCGTAATCATGGTCATAGCTGTTTCCTGTGTGAAATTGTTATCCGCTCAC
AATTCCACACAACATACGAGCCGGAAGCATAAAGTGTAAAGCCTGGGGTGCCTAATGAGTGAGCTAACTC
ACATTAATTGCGTTGCGCTCACTGCCCGCTTTCCAGTCGGGAAACCTGTCGTGCCAGCTGCATTAATGAA
TCGGCCAACGCGCGGGGAGAGGCGGTTTGCGTATTGGGCGCTCTTCCGCTTCCTCGCTCACTGACTCGCT
GCGCTCGGTCGTTCGGCTGCGGCGAGCGGTATCAGCTCACTCAAAGGCGGTAATACGGTTATCCACAGAA
TCAGGGGATAACGCAGGAAAGAACATGTGAGCAAAAGGCCAGCAAAAGGCCAGGAACCGTAAAAAGGCCG
CGTTGCTGGCGTTTTTCCATAGGCTCCGCCCCCCTGACGAGCATCACAAAAATCGACGCTCAAGTCAGAG
GTGGCGAAACCCGACAGGACTATAAAGATACCAGGCGTTTCCCCCTGGAAGCTCCCTCGTGCGCTCTCCT
GTTCCGACCCTGCCGCTTACCGGATACCTGTCCGCCTTTCTCCCTTCGGGAAGCGTGGCGCTTTCTCATA
GCTCACGCTGTAGGTATCTCAGTTCGGTGTAGGTCGTTCGCTCCAAGCTGGGCTGTGTGCACGAACCCCC
CGTTCAGCCCGACCGCTGCGCCTTATCCGGTAACTATCGTCTTGAGTCCAACCCGGTAAGACACGACTTA
TCGCCACTGGCAGCAGCCACTGGTAACAGGATTAGCAGAGCGAGGTATGTAGGCGGTGCTACAGAGTTCT
TGAAGTGGTGGCCTAACTACGGCTACACTAGAAGAACAGTATTTGGTATCTGCGCTCTGCTGAAGCCAGT
TACCTTCGGAAAAAGAGTTGGTAGCTCTTGATCCGGCAAACAAACCACCGCTGGTAGCGGTGGTTTTTTT
GTTTGCAAGCAGCAGATTACGCGCAGAAAAAAAGGATCTCAAGAAGATCCTTTGATCTTTTCTACGGGGT
CTGACGCTCAGTGGAACGAAAACTCACGTTAAGGGATTTTGGTCATGAGATTATCAAAAAGGATCTTCAC
CTAGATCCTTTTAAATTAAAAATGAAGTTTTAAATCAATCTAAAGTATATATGAGTAAACTTGGTCTGAC
AGTTACCAATGCTTAATCAGTGAGGCACCTATCTCAGCGATCTGTCTATTTCGTTCATCCATAGTTGCCT
GACTCCCCGTCGTGTAGATAACTACGATACGGGAGGGCTTACCATCTGGCCCCAGTGCTGCAATGATACC
GCGAGACCCACGCTCACCGGCTCCAGATTTATCAGCAATAAACCAGCCAGCCGGAAGGGCCGAGCGCAGA
AGTGGTCCTGCAACTTTATCCGCCTCCATCCAGTCTATTAATTGTTGCCGGGAAGCTAGAGTAAGTAGTT
CGCCAGTTAATAGTTTGCGCAACGTTGTTGCCATTGCTACAGGCATCGTGGTGTCACGCTCGTCGTTTGG
TATGGCTTCATTCAGCTCCGGTTCCCAACGATCAAGGCGAGTTACATGATCCCCCATGTTGTGCAAAAAA
GCGGTTAGCTCCTTCGGTCCTCCGATCGTTGTCAGAAGTAAGTTGGCCGCAGTGTTATCACTCATGGTTA
TGGCAGCACTGCATAATTCTCTTACTGTCATGCCATCCGTAAGATGCTTTTCTGTGACTGGTGAGTACTC
AACCAAGTCATTCTGAGAATAGTGTATGCGGCGACCGAGTTGCTCTTGCCCGGCGTCAATACGGGATAAT
ACCGCGCCACATAGCAGAACTTTAAAAGTGCTCATCATTGGAAAACGTTCTTCGGGGCGAAAACTCTCAA
GGATCTTACCGCTGTTGAGATCCAGTTCGATGTAACCCACTCGTGCACCCAACTGATCTTCAGCATCTTT
TACTTTCACCAGCGTTTCTGGGTGAGCAAAAACAGGAAGGCAAAATGCCGCAAAAAAGGGAATAAGGGCG
ACACGGAAATGTTGAATACTCATACTCTTCCTTTTTCAATATTATTGAAGCATTTATCAGGGTTATTGTC
TCATGAGCGGATACATATTTGAATGTATTTAGAAAAATAAACAAATAGGGGTTCCGCGCACATTTCCCCG
AAAAGTGCCACCTG
[124 nt withheld, positions 6105-6228]
C
[91 nt withheld, positions 6230-6320]
A
[49 nt withheld, positions 6322-6370]
CCTTTGACGTTGGAGTCCACGTTCTTT
[37 nt withheld, positions 6398-6434]
ACCCTATCTCGGTCTATTCTTTTGATTTATAAGGGATTTTGCCGATTTCGGCCTATTGGTTAAAAAATGA
GCTGATTTAACAAAAATTTAACGCGAATTTTAACAAAATATTAACGCTTACAATTTGCCATTCGCCATTC
AGGCTGCGCAACTGTTGGGAAGGGCGATCGGTGCGGGCCTCTTCGCTATTACGCCAGCTGGCGAAAGGGG
GATGTGCTGCAAGGCGATTAAGTTGGGTAACGCCAGGGTTTTCCCAGTCACGACG
